>Addgene plasmid #133180 | pOPS0539 | addgene full sequence | sequence record 275223 | Addgene NGS Result
CGCTCTTGGACTCCTGTTGATAGATCCAGTAATGACCTCAGAACTCCATCTGGATTTGTTCAGAACGCTC
GGTTGCCGCCGGGCGTTTTTTATTGGTGAGAATCCAGGCAATTGTGTCTCAAAATCTCTGATGTTACATT
GCACAAGATAAAAATATATCATCATGAACAATAAAACTGTCTGCTTACATAAACAGTAATACAAGGGGTG
TTATGAGCCATATTCAGCGTGAAACGAGCTGTAGCCGTCCGCGTCTGAACAGCAACATGGATGCGGATCT
GTATGGCTATAAATGGGCGCGTGATAACGTGGGTCAGAGCGGCGCGACCATTTATCGTCTGTATGGCAAA
CCGGATGCGCCGGAACTGTTTCTGAAACATGGCAAAGGCAGCGTGGCGAACGATGTGACCGATGAAATGG
TGCGTCTGAACTGGCTGACCGAATTTATGCCGCTGCCGACCATTAAACATTTTATTCGCACCCCGGATGA
TGCGTGGCTGCTGACCACCGCGATTCCGGGCAAAACCGCGTTTCAGGTGCTGGAAGAATATCCGGATAGC
GGCGAAAACATTGTGGATGCGCTGGCCGTGTTTCTGCGTCGTCTGCATAGCATTCCGGTGTGCAACTGCC
CGTTTAACAGCGATCGTGTGTTTCGTCTGGCCCAGGCGCAGAGCCGTATGAACAACGGCCTGGTGGATGC
GAGCGATTTTGATGATGAACGTAACGGCTGGCCGGTGGAACAGGTGTGGAAAGAAATGCATAAACTGCTG
CCGTTTAGCCCGGATAGCGTGGTGACCCACGGCGATTTTAGCCTGGATAACCTGATTTTCGATGAAGGCA
AACTGATTGGCTGCATTGATGTGGGCCGTGTGGGCATTGCGGATCGTTATCAGGATCTGGCCATTCTGTG
GAACTGCCTGGGCGAATTTAGCCCGAGCCTGCAAAAACGTCTGTTTCAGAAATATGGCATTGATAATCCG
GATATGAACAAACTGCAATTTCATCTGATGCTGGATGAATTTTTCTAATAATTAATTGAACTACTTTTCC
GCTGCATAACCCTGCTTCGGGGTCATTATAGCGATTTTTTCGGTATATCCATCCTTTTTCGCACGATATA
CAGGATTTTGCCAAAGGGTTCGTGTAGACTTTCCTTGGTGTATCCAACGGCGTCAGCCGGGCAGGATAGG
TGAAGTAGGCCCACCCGCGAGCGGGTGTTCCTTCTTCACTGTCCCTTATTCGCACCTGGCGGTGCTCAAC
GGGAATCCTGCTCTGCGAGGCTGGCCGTAGGCCGGCCGCGATGCAGGTGGCTGCTGAACCCCCAGCCGGA
ACTGACCCCACAAGGCCCTAGCGTTTGCAATGCACCAGGTCATCATTGACCCAGGCGTGTTCCACCAGGC
CGCTGCCTCGCAACTCTTCGCAGGCTTCGCCGACCTGCTCGCGCCACTTCTTCACGCGGGTGGAATCCGA
TCCGCACATGAGGCGGAAGGTTTCCAGCTTGAGCGGGTACGGCTCCCGGTGCGAGCTGAAATAGTCGAAC
ATCCGTCGGGCCGTCGGCGACAGCTTGCGGTACTTCTCCCATATGAATTTCGTGTAGTGGTCGCCAGCAA
ACAGCACGACGATTTCCTCGTCGATCAGGACCTGGCAACGGGACGTTTTCTTGCCACGGTCCAGGACGCG
GAAGCGGTGCAGCAGCGACACCGATTCCAGGTGCCCAACGCGGTCGGACGTGAAGCCCATCGCCGTCGCC
TGTAGGCGCGACAGGCATTCCTCGGCCTTCGTGTAATACCGGCCATTGATCGACCAGCCCAGGTCCTGGC
AAAGCTCGTAGAACGTGAAGGTGATCGGCTCGCCGATAGGGGTGCGCTTCGCGTACTCCAACACCTGCTG
CCACACCAGTTCGTCATCGTCGGCCCGCAGCTCGACGCCGGTGTAGGTGATCTTCACGTCCTTGTTGACG
TGGAAAATGACCTTGTTTTGCAGCGCCTCGCGCGGGATTTTCTTGTTGCGCGTGGTGAACAGGGCAGAGC
GGGCCGTGTCGTTTGGCATCGCTCGCATCGTGTCCGGCCACGGCGCAATATCGAACAAGGAAAGCTGCAT
TTCCTTGATCTGCTGCTTCGTGTGTTTCAGCAACGCGGCCTGCTTGGCTTCGCTGACCTGTTTTGCCAGG
TCCTCGCCGGCGGTTTTTCGCTTCTTGGTCGTCATAGTTCCTCGCGTGTCGATGGTCATCGACTTCGCCA
AACCTGCCGCCTCCTGTTCGAGCCGACGCGAACGCTCCACGGCGGCCGATGGCGCGGGCAGGGCAGGGGG
AGCCAGTTGCACGCTGTCGCGCTCGATCTTGGCCGTAGCTTGCTGGACTATCGAGCCGACGGACTGGAAG
GTTTCGCGGGGCGCACGCATGACGGTGCGGCTTGCGATGGTTTCGGCATCCTCGGCGGAAAACCCCGCGT
CGATCAGTTCTTGCCTGTATGCCTTCCGGTCAAACGTCCGATTCATTCACCCTCCTTGCGGGATTGCCCC
GGAATTAATTCCCCGGATCGATCCGTCGATCTTGATCCCCTGCGCCATCAGATCCTTGGCGGCAAGAAAG
CCATCCAGTTTACTTTGCAGGGCTTCCCAACCTTACCAGAGGGCGCCCCAGCTGGCAATTCCGGTTCGCT
TGCTGTCCATAAAACCGCCCAGTCTAGCTATCGCCATGTAAGCCCACTGCAAGCTACCTGCTTTCTCTTT
GCGCTTGCGTTTTCCCTTGTCCAGATAGCCCAGTAGCTGACATTCATCCGGGGTCAGCACCGTTTCTGCG
GACTGGCTTTCTACGTGGCTGCCATTTTTGGGGTGAGGCCGTTCGCGGCCGAGGGGCGCAGCCCCTGGGG
GGATGGGAGGCCCGCGTTAGCGGGCCGGGAGGGTTCGAGAAGGGGGGGCACCCCCCTTCGGCGTGCGCGG
TCACGCGCACAGGGCGCAGCCCTGGTTAAAAACAAGGTTTATAAATATTGGTTTAAAAGCAGGTTAAAAG
ACAGGTTAGCGGTGGCCGAAAAACGGGCGGAAACCCTTGCAAATGCTGGATTTTCTGCCTGTGGACAGCC
CCTCAAATGTCAATAGGTGCGCCCCTCATCTGTCAGCACTCTGCCCCTCAAGTGTCAAGGATCGCGCCCC
TCATCTGTCAGTAGTCGCGCCCCTCAAGTGTCAATACCGCAGGGCACTTATCCCCAGGCTTGTCCACATC
ATCTGTGGGAAACTCGCGTAAAATCAGGCGTTTTCGCCGATTTGCGAGGCTGGCCAGCTCCACGTCGCCG
GCCGAAATCGAGCCTGCCCCTCATCTGTCAACGCCGCGCCGGGTGAGTCGGCCCCTCAAGTGTCAACGTC
CGCCCCTCATCTGTCAGTGAGGGCCAAGTTTTCCGCGAGGTATCCACAACGCCGGCGGCCCTACATGGCT
CTGCTGTAGTGAGTGGGTTGCGCTCCGGCAGCGGTCCTGATCCCCCGCAGAAAAAAAGGATCTCAAGAAG
ATCCTTTGATCTTTTCTACATTACTGCATGAGCTTGTGGAAGTGTGCTGAGCATAAATGATTCTCCTAGC
TGTTCTTTGGGTAAGTACGCCATCAGGACGTTGTGAGTGGCGCGATTTTTAGCGGCTGAAATCAGCCCTT
GAGCCTGTCGGCAAGTCGCGTCATGAGGTCCATGCGCTCATGCAGGATCGCCACGACCAACGCGGGTTCG
CCCGCACGCGGCAGGCAAAAAACGTAGTGGTGTTCGCAGCGGGCCATCCGCAGCGCGGGAAAGAGTTCGC
TCATGTCCTTAAACGGGCCTTCGCCGGCGGCAAGCCTGGCTATGCCCTGTTCCAGCTTAGCGATATAGCG
GCGCACCTGCGCCGCGCCCCACTCCCGGCGCGTGTAGCGGATGATGCCGCGTAGATCGGCTTCGGCCTCA
GCCGTGAGGATGTAGGCCGTCAAGCGCGATCCCCGCTGAGTTCTTCATCAAGAATTTCGCCGACGCTCTT
GGTGGACACCTTGCCGGCAAGCCCATCGTTGATGCGGTTCCCCAGCATGGTTTTCAGTTCCTGCCATGCC
TGATCGGCATCAGCGTCACCGGGGAACAGACGTTCGAGGGCGTATTGCTTAATGGTCTTGCCCTGCAAGG
CGGCCAGGGCTTTCAGGCTCTGGTGCTGCTGGTCCGTCATGTCGATTGTCAGGCGGCTCATTGGATAACC
TCCATAAAATACACGTAACCACATTAGCACATATGTGGGCGTGAGGCTACAGCGCGAGGCGCATTAAGGT
CGGGAAAATGCGCTAGGCGCATTTAAATTGCGTATTGCTGTAATGCGCCATGCCGGCTAGACTAGGCCCA
AATGGGTATACCCAATTTGACCAAGGGGGACGCGATGAGGGCGGCCAAGCACTACCGACAACTTCTATCC
ATCGACTTCAACATCGAGGCGCTGGCCTTCGTGCCTGGACCCGACGGCACACGCGGCCGGCGCATCCACG
TCCTGGGGCGCGAGGTCCGCGACCGGCCCGGCCTGGTCGAGTACCTTTCGCCGGCGTTCGGCTCGCGGGT
GGCGCTGGACGGCTACTGCAAGGCCAATTTCGATGCAGTGCTGCACCTGGCGTACCCCGATCATCAGCAA
TGGGGCCACGCATGAAGCGCCGAAGCTACGCCATGCTGCGCGCCGCTGCCGCGCTGGCCGTCCTGGTCGT
TGCCTCGCCGGCATGGGCCGAGCTGCGCGGCGAGGTCGTGCGCATCATCGACGGCGACACCATCGACGTG
CTGGTAGACAAGCAGCCGGTGCGCGTGCGCCTGGTGGACATTGACGCGCCGGAAAAGCGGCAAGCCTTCG
GCGAACGTGCGCGCCAGGCGCTGGCCGGCATGGTGTTCCGCCGGCACGTCCTGGTCGACGAGAAGGACAC
CGACCGTTACGGCCGCACGCTGGGCACCGTCTGGGTCAACATGGAGCTGGCCAGCCGGCCGCCGCAGCCG
CGCAACGTCAACGCCGCGATGGTTCACCAGGGCATGGCGTGGGCCTATCGCTTCCACGGCCGCGCGGCCG
ACCCTGAAATGCTGCGGCTCGAACAGGAGGCGCGAGGCAAGCGCGTCGGCCTCTGGTCCGATCCGCACGC
CGTCGAGCCGTGGAAATGGCGACGCGAGAGCAACAACCGGAGGGACGAAGGTTGAAGGTCGCCCGCATCT
ACCTGCGCGCCAGTACGGACGAGCAGAATCTTGAACGCCAGGAGAGCCTTGTAGCGGCCACGCGGGCCGC
CGGGTACTACGTCGCCGGCATCTACCGCGAGAAGGCGTCCGGCGCACGCGCCGACCGGCCCGAGCTGCTG
CGCATGATCGCGGACCTGCAACCTGGTGAAGTCGTCGTTGCGGAGAAGATCGACCGCATCAGCCGCTTGC
CGTTGGCCGAGGCCGAGCGCCTGGTTGCGTCGATCCGGGCCAAAGGGGCCAAGCTGGCCGTGCCTGGCGT
GGTGGACCTGTCGGAGCTGGCCGCCGAGGCGAACGGAGTGGCGAAAATCGTTCTGGAATCCGTCCAGGAC
ATGCTTTTGAAGCTCGCCTTGCAGATGGCCCGCGACGACTACGAGGATCGGCGCGAGCGTCAACGTCAGG
GTGTCCAGTTGGCGAAGGCCGCCGGCCGCTACACCGGCCGCAAACGTGACGCCGGCATGCACGACCGCAT
CATCACGCTTCGCTCCGGCGGATCGAGCATTGCCAAGACGGCCAAGCTGGTCGGATGCAGCCCGAGCCAG
GTCAAACGAGTGTGGGCGGCCTGGAACGCGCAGCAGCAAAAATAAAGCCGGGCAGTGCCCGGCTTTTCTC
ACCTTTTCGCGTCCCGCAGGGCCGCTGCGAGCGCCCTACCTAGATCCTCGCTTTCCCCCTCGGTGTAGTC
CGGCCAGGGCACGAAGGGCGCGGATGCGAACCTGTTGAGCAGGTCAGATCTAGGGCGGCGGATTTGTCCT
ACTCAGGAGAGCGTTCACCGACAAACAACAGATAAAACGAAAGGCCCAGTCTTTCGACTGAGCCTTTCGT
TTTATTTGATGCCTGCCGAATTCGGATCCGGAGCTCGACACGACATTGTCGTCACCTTTGTCGGGTCCGC
GACAAGCTTTTTGTTCCTCGATCCCGTATGTTTTCGCCTAAATATCTGAAACAGCAGCAAATTATTTTTC
GTTAGCTCAATCGGCCCACTTGGCACGAGTCTTGAAATTTATTGCGAGGCGGCGGAGCTGCCGGCCGCAT
CCGTGCGGCATAACCACGGTTGTGAACAAATGAAGGAAGGCCAAATGCGTAAAGGCGAAGAGCTGTTCAC
TGGTGTCGTCCCTATTCTGGTGGAACTGGATGGTGATGTCAACGGTCATAAGTTTTCCGTGCGTGGCGAG
GGTGAAGGTGACGCAACTAATGGTAAACTGACGCTGAAGTTCATCTGTACTACTGGTAAACTGCCGGTAC
CTTGGCCGACTCTGGTAACGACGCTGACTTATGGTGTTCAGTGCTTTGCTCGTTATCCGGACCATATGAA
GCAGCATGACTTCTTCAAGTCCGCCATGCCGGAAGGCTATGTGCAGGAACGCACGATTTCCTTTAAGGAT
GACGGCACGTACAAAACGCGTGCGGAAGTGAAATTTGAAGGCGATACCCTGGTAAACCGCATTGAGCTGA
AAGGCATTGACTTTAAAGAAGATGGCAATATCCTGGGCCATAAGCTGGAATACAATTTTAACAGCCACAA
TGTTTACATCACCGCCGATAAACAAAAAAATGGCATTAAAGCGAATTTTAAAATTCGCCACAACGTTGAG
GATGGCAGCGTGCAGCTGGCTGATCACTACCAGCAAAACACTCCAATCGGTGATGGTCCTGTTCTGCTGC
CAGACAATCACTATCTGAGCACGCAAAGCGTTCTGTCTAAAGATCCGAACGAGAAACGCGATCATATGGT
TCTGCTGGAGTTCGTAACCGCAGCGGGCATCACGCATGGTATGGATGAACTGTACAAATGAGCTTTACTA
CGTGGCCCGTTTTACAACGTCGTGACTGGG
Features (pLannotate 1.2.2; 14 found; start..end, strand, type, name):
      9..103     +  terminator     lambda t0 terminator: transcription terminator from phage lambda
    213..1025    +  CDS            aphA1: KKA1_ECOLX - Also known as nptI. Protein inferred from homology: Swiss-Prot protein existence level 3. Resistance to kanamycin and structurally-related aminoglycosides, including amikacin. From Escherichia coli.
   1179..1287    +  oriT           oriT: incP origin of transfer
   1348..2496    -  CDS            trfA: trans-acting replication protein that binds to and activates oriV
   2548..2829    -  CDS            tnpA (fragment): TN5P_ECOLX - Also known as tnp. Experimental evidence at protein level: Swiss-Prot protein existence level 1. Mediates transposition of transposon Tn5 by a 'cut and paste' mechanism. First, the monomeric transposase binds the 19 bp inverted DNA repeats flanking the transposon. Then, dimerization of the DNA- bound transposase creates a synaptic DNA complex. After nicking of the first DNA strand, excision of the transposon proceeds through a series of intermediates. The transposase then mediates the insertion of the transposon at a new site by strand transfer. The activity of the wild- type tran
   2889..3420    -  rep_origin     oriV: incP origin of replication
   3476..3511    -  rep_origin     CloDF13 ori (fragment): Plasmids containing the CloDF13 (CDF) origin of replication can be propagated in E. coli cells that contain additional plasmids with compatible origins.
   3635..3943    -  CDS            parE: PARE_ECOLX - Experimental evidence at protein level: Swiss-Prot protein existence level 1. Toxin component of a type II toxin-antitoxin (TA) system involved in plasmid partition. Acts by inhibiting DNA gyrase, converting supercoiled plasmid DNA into a singly cleaved linear form in an ATP-dependent fashion. To do so it probably interacts with one of the gyrase subunits. Gyrase inhibition is prevented by antitoxin ParD, and is reversed in vitro by incubation with ParD. In cells that have lost the plasmid filamentation and growth inhibition occur; this is suppressed when ParD is supplied in trans
   3943..4191    -  CDS            parD: PARD_ECOLX - Experimental evidence at protein level: Swiss-Prot protein existence level 1. Antitoxin component of a type II toxin-antitoxin (TA) system involved in plasmid partition. Inhibits the anti-DNA gyrase activity of toxin ParE; reverses and restores gyrase catalytic activity in vitro. The parDE operon alone is capable of stabilizing an RK2-derived minireplicon under defined growth conditions in several different Gram- negative bacteria. It does so by the post-segregational killing (PSK) of plasmid-free cells, also referred to as a plasmid addiction system. Binds its own promoter, autor
   4320..5162    +  CDS            parB: PARB4_ECOLX - Protein predicted: Swiss-Prot protein existence level 4. Involved in plasmid partition. From Escherichia coli.
   5126..5782    +  CDS            parA: PARA4_ECOLX - Protein inferred from homology: Swiss-Prot protein existence level 3. Involved in plasmid partition. From Escherichia coli.
   5942..6028    -  terminator     rrnB T1 terminator: Escherichia coli rrnB; transcription terminator T1 from the E. coli rrnB gene
   6275..6988    +  CDS            superfolder GFP: GFP variant that folds robustly even when fused to poorly folded proteins (Pédelacq et al., 2006)
   7008..7030    +  CDS            lacZα (fragment): LacZα fragment of β-galactosidase; lacZ fragment
