[The description below was written by a language model from this plasmid's Addgene catalogue record and pLannotate feature annotations shown in this document.]
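Description:
pOPS0539 is a low-copy, broad-host-range bacterial reporter plasmid of about 7 kb, built by Golden Gate assembly in the pOGG026 backbone and distributed as one member of the Plasmid-ID kit. The backbone carries the IncP (RK2-type) replication system, consisting of oriV and the trans-acting initiator gene trfA, together with an incP oriT that allows conjugative mobilisation from a donor strain supplying transfer functions. This fits the recorded propagation host, a conjugation-competent E. coli strain. Stable inheritance without antibiotic pressure is supported by the RK2 par region: the parDE toxin–antitoxin addiction system, which kills plasmid-free segregants, and the parA/parB partitioning genes. Selection is by kanamycin through aphA1 (nptI). Short annotated fragments of Tn5 transposase, a CloDF13 origin and lacZα appear to be backbone or cloning remnants rather than functional parts.

The payload is a three-module assembly. A promoter module supplies PsNifH, a nifH promoter that is not annotated in the feature table but presumably occupies the gap just upstream of the reporter. A coding module supplies superfolder GFP. A terminator-position module contains a 12-nucleotide plasmid-specific barcode next to a universal primer binding site. Lambda t0 and rrnB T1 terminators insulate the cassette from the rest of the plasmid. According to the depositor, the barcode is the only feature distinguishing this plasmid from its kit siblings. Going by the associated study's title, the design lets many differently tagged rhizobial strains be inoculated together: the barcodes identify which strains occupy legume nodules, measuring competitiveness, while nifH-driven GFP reports nitrogen-fixation gene expression in those nodules.
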