Addgene plasmid #133180: pOPS0539
Purpose: Reporter plasmid with a 12-nucleotide specific "barcode" sequence. This plasmid is not available as an individual bacterial stab, but can be requested as part of the Plasmid-ID Kit (Kit #1000000168 ).
Depositing lab: Philip Poole. Depositing organization: University of Oxford. Publication: Optimizing Rhizobium-legume symbioses by simultaneous measurement of rhizobial competitiveness and N2 fixation in nodules. Mendoza-Suarez MA, Geddes BA, Sanchez-Canizares C, Ramirez-Gonzalez RH, Kirchhelle C, Jorrin B, Poole PS. Proc Natl Acad Sci U S A. 2020 May 5;117(18):9822-9831. doi: 10.1073/pnas.1921225117. Epub 2020 Apr 21. PubMed 32317381.
Backbone
  Vector backbone: pOGG026 (Addgene ID 113992)
  Vector type: Bacterial Expression
Growth in bacteria
  Bacterial resistance: Kanamycin, 50 μg/mL
  Growth temperature: 37°C
  Growth strain: ST18 (S17 delta pir delta hemA)
  Copy number: Low Copy
Gene/Insert
  Gene/Insert name: PU module (PsNifH from pOGG043), SC module (sfGFP from pOGG037), and T module (TACTACGTGGCC and universal primer binding site)
  Species: Synthetic
  Mutation: Domesticated for Golden Gate cloning
  Cloning method: Unknown
Terms and licenses: Academic/Nonprofit Terms; Industry Terms: Not Available to Industry
Depositor comments: The only difference is the sequence: TACTACGTGGCC . Please note that this plasmid may require a unique bacterial strain, so make sure to confirm that you can also obtain the appropriate growth strain. Please contact us or contact our distributors if you have any questions. This plasmid is not available as an individual bacterial stab, but can be requested as part of the Plasmid-ID Kit (Kit #1000000168 ).
How to cite: pOPS0539 was a gift from Philip Poole (Addgene plasmid # 133180)
